>Addgene plasmid #76758 | ACVR1 gRNA (BRDN0001147781) | addgene full sequence | sequence record 186448 | Addgene Assembled Sequence
CCCGGGTGCAAAGATGGATAAAGTTTTAAACAGAGAGGAATCTTTGCAGCTAATGGACCTTCTAGGTCTT
GAAAGGAGTGGGAATTGGCTCCGGTGCCCGTCAGTGGGCAGAGCGCACATCGCCCACAGTCCCCGAGAAG
TTGGGGGGAGGGGTCGGCAATTGATCCGGTGCCTAGAGAAGGTGGCGCGGGGTAAACTGGGAAAGTGATG
TCGTGTACTGGCTCCGCCTTTTTCCCGAGGGTGGGGGAGAACCGTATATAAGTGCAGTAGTCGCCGTGAA
CGTTCTTTTTCGCAACGGGTTTGCCGCCAGAACACAGGTAAGTGCCGTGTGTGGTTCCCGCGGGCCTGGC
CTCTTTACGGGTTATGGCCCTTGCGTGCCTTGAATTACTTCCACCTGGCTGCAGTACGTGATTCTTGATC
CCGAGCTTCGGGTTGGAAGTGGGTGGGAGAGTTCGAGGCCTTGCGCTTAAGGAGCCCCTTCGCCTCGTGC
TTGAGTTGAGGCCTGGCCTGGGCGCTGGGGCCGCCGCGTGCGAATCTGGTGGCACCTTCGCGCCTGTCTC
GCTGCTTTCGATAAGTCTCTAGCCATTTAAAATTTTTGATGACCTGCTGCGACGCTTTTTTTCTGGCAAG
ATAGTCTTGTAAATGCGGGCCAAGATCTGCACACTGGTATTTCGGTTTTTGGGGCCGCGGGCGGCGACGG
GGCCCGTGCGTCCCAGCGCACATGTTCGGCGAGGCGGGGCCTGCGAGCGCGGCCACCGAGAATCGGACGG
GGGTAGTCTCAAGCTGGCCGGCCTGCTCTGGTGCCTGGCCTCGCGCCGCCGTGTATCGCCCCGCCCTGGG
CGGCAAGGCTGGCCCGGTCGGCACCAGTTGCGTGAGCGGAAAGATGGCCGCTTCCCGGCCCTGCTGCAGG
GAGCTCAAAATGGAGGACGCGGCGCTCGGGAGAGCGGGCGGGTGAGTCACCCACACAAAGGAAAAGGGCC
TTTCCGTCCTCAGCCGTCGCTTCATGTGACTCCACGGAGTACCGGGCGCCGTCCAGGCACCTCGATTAGT
TCTCGAGCTTTTGGAGTACGTCGTCTTTAGGTTGGGGGGAGGGGTTTTATGCGATGGAGTTTCCCCACAC
TGAGTGGGTGGAGACTGAAGTTAGGCCAGCTTGGCACTTGATGTAATTCTCCTTGGAATTTGCCCTTTTT
GAGTTTGGATCTTGGTTCATTCTCAAGCCTCAGACAGTGGTTCAAAGTTTTTTTCTTCCATTTCAGGTGT
CGTGACGTACGGCCACCATGACCGAGTACAAGCCCACGGTGCGCCTCGCCACCCGCGACGACGTCCCCAG
GGCCGTACGCACCCTCGCCGCCGCGTTCGCCGACTACCCCGCCACGCGCCACACCGTCGATCCGGACCGC
CACATCGAGCGGGTCACCGAGCTGCAAGAACTCTTCCTCACGCGCGTCGGGCTCGACATCGGCAAGGTGT
GGGTCGCGGACGACGGCGCCGCCGTGGCGGTCTGGACCACGCCGGAGAGCGTCGAAGCGGGGGCGGTGTT
CGCCGAGATCGGCCCGCGCATGGCCGAGTTGAGCGGTTCCCGGCTGGCCGCGCAGCAACAGATGGAAGGC
CTCCTGGCGCCGCACCGGCCCAAGGAGCCCGCGTGGTTCCTGGCCACCGTCGGAGTCTCGCCCGACCACC
AGGGCAAGGGTCTGGGCAGCGCCGTCGTGCTCCCCGGAGTGGAGGCGGCCGAGCGCGCCGGGGTGCCCGC
CTTCCTGGAGACCTCCGCGCCCCGCAACCTCCCCTTCTACGAGCGGCTCGGCTTCACCGTCACCGCCGAC
GTCGAGGTGCCCGAAGGACCGCGCACCTGGTGCATGACCCGCAAGCCCGGTGCCTGAACGCGTTAAGTCG
ACAATCAACCTCTGGATTACAAAATTTGTGAAAGATTGACTGGTATTCTTAACTATGTTGCTCCTTTTAC
GCTATGTGGATACGCTGCTTTAATGCCTTTGTATCATGCTATTGCTTCCCGTATGGCTTTCATTTTCTCC
TCCTTGTATAAATCCTGGTTGCTGTCTCTTTATGAGGAGTTGTGGCCCGTTGTCAGGCAACGTGGCGTGG
TGTGCACTGTGTTTGCTGACGCAACCCCCACTGGTTGGGGCATTGCCACCACCTGTCAGCTCCTTTCCGG
GACTTTCGCTTTCCCCCTCCCTATTGCCACGGCGGAACTCATCGCCGCCTGCCTTGCCCGCTGCTGGACA
GGGGCTCGGCTGTTGGGCACTGACAATTCCGTGGTGTTGTCGGGGAAATCATCGTCCTTTCCTTGGCTGC
TCGCCTGTGTTGCCACCTGGATTCTGCGCGGGACGTCCTTCTGCTACGTCCCTTCGGCCCTCAATCCAGC
GGACCTTCCTTCCCGCGGCCTGCTGCCGGCTCTGCGGCCTCTTCCGCGTCTTCGCCTTCGCCCTCAGACG
AGTCGGATCTCCCTTTGGGCCGCCTCCCCGCGTCGACTTTAAGACCAATGACTTACAAGGCAGCTGTAGA
TCTTAGCCACTTTTTAAAAGAAAAGGGGGGACTGGAAGGGCTAATTCACTCCCAACGAAGACAAGATCTG
CTTTTTGCTTGTACTGGGTCTCTCTGGTTAGACCAGATCTGAGCCTGGGAGCTCTCTGGCTAACTAGGGA
ACCCACTGCTTAAGCCTCAATAAAGCTTGCCTTGAGTGCTTCAAGTAGTGTGTGCCCGTCTGTTGTGTGA
CTCTGGTAACTAGAGATCCCTCAGACCCTTTTAGTCAGTGTGGAAAATCTCTAGCAGTACGTATAGTAGT
TCATGTCATCTTATTATTCAGTATTTATAACTTGCAAAGAAATGAATATCAGAGAGTGAGAGGAACTTGT
TTATTGCAGCTTATAATGGTTACAAATAAAGCAATAGCATCACAAATTTCACAAATAAAGCATTTTTTTC
ACTGCATTCTAGTTGTGGTTTGTCCAAACTCATCAATGTATCTTATCATGTCTGGCTCTAGCTATCCCGC
CCCTAACTCCGCCCATCCCGCCCCTAACTCCGCCCAGTTCCGCCCATTCTCCGCCCCATGGCTGACTAAT
TTTTTTTATTTATGCAGAGGCCGAGGCCGCCTCGGCCTCTGAGCTATTCCAGAAGTAGTGAGGAGGCTTT
TTTGGAGGCCTAGGGACGTACCCAATTCGCCCTATAGTGAGTCGTATTACGCGCGCTCACTGGCCGTCGT
TTTACAACGTCGTGACTGGGAAAACCCTGGCGTTACCCAACTTAATCGCCTTGCAGCACATCCCCCTTTC
GCCAGCTGGCGTAATAGCGAAGAGGCCCGCACCGATCGCCCTTCCCAACAGTTGCGCAGCCTGAATGGCG
AATGGG
[124 nt withheld, positions 3367-3490]
C
[91 nt withheld, positions 3492-3582]
A
[49 nt withheld, positions 3584-3632]
CCTTTGACGTTGGAGTCCACGTTCTTT
[37 nt withheld, positions 3660-3696]
ACCCTATCTCGGTCTATTCTTTTGATTTATAAGGGATTTTGCCGATTTCGGCCTATTGGTTAAAAAATGA
GCTGATTTAACAAAAATTTAACGCGAATTTTAACAAAATATTAACGCTTACAATTTAGGTGGCACTTTTC
GGGGAAATGTGCGCGGAACCCCTATTTGTTTATTTTTCTAAATACATTCAAATATGTATCCGCTCATGAG
ACAATAACCCTGATAAATGCTTCAATAATATTGAAAAAGGAAGAGTATGAGTATTCAACATTTCCGTGTC
GCCCTTATTCCCTTTTTTGCGGCATTTTGCCTTCCTGTTTTTGCTCACCCAGAAACGCTGGTGAAAGTAA
AAGATGCTGAAGATCAGTTGGGTGCACGAGTGGGTTACATCGAACTGGATCTCAACAGCGGTAAGATCCT
TGAGAGTTTTCGCCCCGAAGAACGTTTTCCAATGATGAGCACTTTTAAAGTTCTGCTATGTGGCGCGGTA
TTATCCCGTATTGACGCCGGGCAAGAGCAACTCGGTCGCCGCATACACTATTCTCAGAATGACTTGGTTG
AGTACTCACCAGTCACAGAAAAGCATCTTACGGATGGCATGACAGTAAGAGAATTATGCAGTGCTGCCAT
AACCATGAGTGATAACACTGCGGCCAACTTACTTCTGACAACGATCGGAGGACCGAAGGAGCTAACCGCT
TTTTTGCACAACATGGGGGATCATGTAACTCGCCTTGATCGTTGGGAACCGGAGCTGAATGAAGCCATAC
CAAACGACGAGCGTGACACCACGATGCCTGTAGCAATGGCAACAACGTTGCGCAAACTATTAACTGGCGA
ACTACTTACTCTAGCTTCCCGGCAACAATTAATAGACTGGATGGAGGCGGATAAAGTTGCAGGACCACTT
CTGCGCTCGGCCCTTCCGGCTGGCTGGTTTATTGCTGATAAATCTGGAGCCGGTGAGCGTGGGTCTCGCG
GTATCATTGCAGCACTGGGGCCAGATGGTAAGCCCTCCCGTATCGTAGTTATCTACACGACGGGGAGTCA
GGCAACTATGGATGAACGAAATAGACAGATCGCTGAGATAGGTGCCTCACTGATTAAGCATTGGTAACTG
TCAGACCAAGTTTACTCATATATACTTTAGATTGATTTAAAACTTCATTTTTAATTTAAAAGGATCTAGG
TGAAGATCCTTTTTGATAATCTCATGACCAAAATCCCTTAACGTGAGTTTTCGTTCCACTGAGCGTCAGA
CCCCGTAGAAAAGATCAAAGGATCTTCTTGAGATCCTTTTTTTCTGCGCGTAATCTGCTGCTTGCAAACA
AAAAAACCACCGCTACCAGCGGTGGTTTGTTTGCCGGATCAAGAGCTACCAACTCTTTTTCCGAAGGTAA
CTGGCTTCAGCAGAGCGCAGATACCAAATACTGTTCTTCTAGTGTAGCCGTAGTTAGGCCACCACTTCAA
GAACTCTGTAGCACCGCCTACATACCTCGCTCTGCTAATCCTGTTACCAGTGGCTGCTGCCAGTGGCGAT
AAGTCGTGTCTTACCGGGTTGGACTCAAGACGATAGTTACCGGATAAGGCGCAGCGGTCGGGCTGAACGG
GGGGTTCGTGCACACAGCCCAGCTTGGAGCGAACGACCTACACCGAACTGAGATACCTACAGCGTGAGCT
ATGAGAAAGCGCCACGCTTCCCGAAGGGAGAAAGGCGGACAGGTATCCGGTAAGCGGCAGGGTCGGAACA
GGAGAGCGCACGAGGGAGCTTCCAGGGGGAAACGCCTGGTATCTTTATAGTCCTGTCGGGTTTCGCCACC
TCTGACTTGAGCGTCGATTTTTGTGATGCTCGTCAGGGGGGCGGAGCCTATGGAAAAACGCCAGCAACGC
GGCCTTTTTACGGTTCCTGGCCTTTTGCTGGCCTTTTGCTCACATGTTCTTTCCTGCGTTATCCCCTGAT
TCTGTGGATAACCGTATTACCGCCTTTGAGTGAGCTGATACCGCTCGCCGCAGCCGAACGACCGAGCGCA
GCGAGTCAGTGAGCGAGGAAGCGGAAGAGCGCCCAATACGCAAACCGCCTCTCCCCGCGCGTTGGCCGAT
TCATTAATGCAGCTGGCACGACAGGTTTCCCGACTGGAAAGCGGGCAGTGAGCGCAACGCAATTAATGTG
AGTTAGCTCACTCATTAGGCACCCCAGGCTTTACACTTTATGCTTCCGGCTCGTATGTTGTGTGGAATTG
TGAGCGGATAACAATTTCACACAGGAAACAGCTATGACCATGATTACGCCAAGCGCGCAATTAACCCTCA
CTAAAGGGAACAAAAGCTGGAGCTGCAAGCTTAATGTAGTCTTATGCAATACTCTTGTAGTCTTGCAACA
TGGTAACGATGAGTTAGCAACATGCCTTACAAGGAGAGAAAAAGCACCGTGCATGCCGATTGGTGGAAGT
AAGGTGGTACGATCGTGCCTTATTAGGAAGGCAACAGACGGGTCTGACATGGATTGGACGAACCACTGAA
TTGCCGCATTGCAGAGATATTGTATTTAAGTGCCTAGCTCGATACATAAACGGGTCTCTCTGGTTAGACC
AGATCTGAGCCTGGGAGCTCTCTGGCTAACTAGGGAACCCACTGCTTAAGCCTCAATAAAGCTTGCCTTG
AGTGCTTCAAGTAGTGTGTGCCCGTCTGTTGTGTGACTCTGGTAACTAGAGATCCCTCAGACCCTTTTAG
TCAGTGTGGAAAATCTCTAGCAGTGGCGCCCGAACAGGGACTTGAAAGCGAAAGGGAAACCAGAGGAGCT
CTCTCGACGCAGGACTCGGCTTGCTGAAGCGCGCACGGCAAGAGGCGAGGGGCGGCGACTGGTGAGTACG
CCAAAAATTTTGACTAGCGGAGGCTAGAAGGAGAGAGATGGGTGCGAGAGCGTCAGTATTAAGCGGGGGA
GAATTAGATCGCGATGGGAAAAAATTCGGTTAAGGCCAGGGGGAAAGAAAAAATATAAATTAAAACATAT
AGTATGGGCAAGCAGGGAGCTAGAACGATTCGCAGTTAATCCTGGCCTGTTAGAAACATCAGAAGGCTGT
AGACAAATACTGGGACAGCTACAACCATCCCTTCAGACAGGATCAGAAGAACTTAGATCATTATATAATA
CAGTAGCAACCCTCTATTGTGTGCATCAAAGGATAGAGATAAAAGACACCAAGGAAGCTTTAGACAAGAT
AGAGGAAGAGCAAAACAAAAGTAAGACCACCGCACAGCAAGCGGCCGCTGATCTTCAGACCTGGAGGAGG
AGATATGAGGGACAATTGGAGAAGTGAATTATATAAATATAAAGTAGTAAAAATTGAACCATTAGGAGTA
GCACCCACCAAGGCAAAGAGAAGAGTGGTGCAGAGAGAAAAAAGAGCAGTGGGAATAGGAGCTTTGTTCC
TTGGGTTCTTGGGAGCAGCAGGAAGCACTATGGGCGCAGCGTCAATGACGCTGACGGTACAGGCCAGACA
ATTATTGTCTGGTATAGTGCAGCAGCAGAACAATTTGCTGAGGGCTATTGAGGCGCAACAGCATCTGTTG
CAACTCACAGTCTGGGGCATCAAGCAGCTCCAGGCAAGAATCCTGGCTGTGGAAAGATACCTAAAGGATC
AACAGCTCCTGGGGATTTGGGGTTGCTCTGGAAAACTCATTTGCACCACTGCTGTGCCTTGGAATGCTAG
TTGGAGTAATAAATCTCTGGAACAGATTTGGAATCACACGACCTGGATGGAGTGGGACAGAGAAATTAAC
AATTACACAAGCTTAATACACTCCTTAATTGAAGAATCGCAAAACCAGCAAGAAAAGAATGAACAAGAAT
TATTGGAATTAGATAAATGGGCAAGTTTGTGGAATTGGTTTAACATAACAAATTGGCTGTGGTATATAAA
ATTATTCATAATGATAGTAGGAGGCTTGGTAGGTTTAAGAATAGTTTTTGCTGTACTTTCTATAGTGAAT
AGAGTTAGGCAGGGATATTCACCATTATCGTTTCAGACCCACCTCCCAACCCCGAGGGGACCCAGAGAGG
GCCTATTTCCCATGATTCCTTCATATTTGCATATACGATACAAGGCTGTTAGAGAGATAATTAGAATTAA
TTTGACTGTAAACACAAAGATATTAGTACAAAATACGTGACGTAGAAAGTAATAATTTCTTGGGTAGTTT
GCAGTTTTAAAATTATGTTTTAAAATGGACTATCATATGCTTACCGTAACTTGAAAGTATTTCGATTTCT
TGGCTTTATATATCTTGTGGAAAGGACGAAACACCGATTACACTGTTGGAGTGTGTGTTTTAGAGCTAGA
AATAGCAAGTTAAAATAAGGCTAGTCCGTTATCAACTTGAAAAAGTGGCACCGAGTCGGTGCTTTTTTAA
GCTTGGCGTAACTAGATCTTGAGACAAATGGCAGTATTCATCCACAATTTTAAAAGAAAAGGGGGGATTG
GGGGGTACAGTGCAGGGGAAAGAATAGTAGACATAATAGCAACAGACATACAAACTAAAGAATTACAAAA
ACAAATTACAAAAATTCAAAATTTTCGGGTTTATTACAGGGACAGCAGAGATCCACTTTGGCGCCGGCTC
GAGGGGG
Features (pLannotate 1.2.2; 29 found; start..end, strand, type, name):
     14..80      +  CDS            small t antigen (fragment): SV40 (simian virus 40) small t antigen
    106..317     +  promoter       EF-1α core promoter: core promoter for human elongation factor EF-1α
    318..1256    +  intron         EF-1α intron A: intron upstream of the start codon of human EF-1α
   1278..1877    +  CDS            PuroR (fragment): puromycin N-acetyltransferase; pac from Streptomyces; confers resistance to puromycin
   1893..2481    +  misc_feature   WPRE: woodchuck hepatitis virus posttranscriptional regulatory element
   2532..2551    +  misc_feature   cPPT/CTS (fragment): central polypurine tract and central termination sequence of HIV-1
   2553..2786    +  LTR            3' LTR (ΔU3): self-inactivating 3' long terminal repeat (LTR) from HIV-1
   2864..2985    +  polyA_signal   SV40 poly(A) signal: SV40 polyadenylation signal
   3025..3160    +  rep_origin     SV40 ori: SV40 origin of replication
   3181..3199    -  promoter       T7 promoter: promoter for bacteriophage T7 RNA polymerase
   3207..3362    +  CDS            lacZα (fragment): LacZα fragment of β-galactosidase; lacZ fragment
   3367..3795    +  rep_origin     f1 ori (sequence partly withheld): f1 bacteriophage origin of replication; arrow indicates direction of (+) strand synthesis
   3848..3952    +  promoter       AmpR promoter: bla
   3953..4813    +  CDS            AmpR: β-lactamase; bla; confers resistance to ampicillin, carbenicillin, and related antibiotics
   4984..5572    +  rep_origin     ori: high-copy-number ColE1/pMB1/pBR322/pUC origin of replication
   5755..5847    +  CDS            lacI (fragment): lac repressor; lacI; The lac repressor binds to the lac operator to inhibit transcription in E. coli. This inhibition can be relieved by adding lactose or isopropyl-β-D-thiogalactopyranoside (IPTG).
   5860..5881    +  protein_bind   CAP binding site: CAP binding activates transcription in the presence of cAMP. E. coli catabolite activator protein
   5896..5926    +  promoter       lac promoter: promoter for the E. coli lac operon
   5934..5950    +  protein_bind   lac operator: The lac repressor binds to the lac operator to inhibit transcription in E. coli. This inhibition can be relieved by adding lactose or isopropyl-β-D-thiogalactopyranoside (IPTG). lac repressor encoded by lacI
   5995..6013    +  promoter       T3 promoter: promoter for bacteriophage T3 RNA polymerase
   6041..6267    +  promoter       RSV promoter: Rous sarcoma virus enhancer/promoter
   6268..6448    +  LTR            5' LTR (truncated): truncated 5' long terminal repeat (LTR) from HIV-1
   6495..6620    +  misc_feature   HIV-1 Ψ: packaging signal of human immunodeficiency virus type 1
   6604..6967    +  CDS            HIV-1 gag (fragment): gag protein from human immunodeficiency virus 1; gag
   7113..7346    +  misc_feature   RRE: The Rev response element (RRE) of HIV-1 allows for Rev-dependent mRNA export from the nucleus to the cytoplasm.
   7723..7749    +  CDS            Rev (fragment): human immunodeficiency virus 1 (HIV-1) Rev protein; rev; enhances nuclear export of unspliced and incompletely spliced viral mRNAs
   7753..7993    +  promoter       U6 promoter: RNA polymerase III promoter for human U6 snRNA
   8023..8098    +  misc_RNA       gRNA scaffold: guide RNA scaffold for the Streptococcus pyogenes CRISPR/Cas9 system
   8154..8271    +  misc_feature   cPPT/CTS: central polypurine tract and central termination sequence of HIV-1
