[The description below was written by a language model from this plasmid's Addgene catalogue record and pLannotate feature annotations shown in this document.]
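Description:
ACVR1 gRNA (BRDN0001147781) is a third-generation lentiviral guide RNA plasmid built on the lentiGuide-Puro backbone and designed to direct Streptococcus pyogenes Cas9 to the human ACVR1 gene (also known as ALK2), a member of a human kinome-targeting gRNA collection. In bacteria it is maintained as a high-copy plasmid through a ColE1/pUC-type origin and selected with ampicillin via the β-lactamase gene. An f1 origin, an SV40 origin and remnants of lac and T7/T3 promoter sequences are also annotated in the backbone.

The viral genome is driven by an RSV promoter fused to a truncated HIV-1 5' LTR, making transcription in packaging cells Tat-independent. It carries the Ψ packaging signal with a partial gag sequence, the Rev response element for nuclear export of the full-length RNA, and a cPPT/CTS that aids nuclear import. It ends in a ΔU3 self-inactivating 3' LTR followed by an SV40 polyadenylation signal.

Two expression units sit between the LTRs. A human U6 RNA polymerase III promoter transcribes the ACVR1-specific spacer fused to the SpCas9 gRNA scaffold. An EF-1α core promoter with its intron A drives puromycin N-acetyltransferase for selection of transduced mammalian cells, and a WPRE downstream enhances transcript expression.

The plasmid does not encode Cas9, so it is meant to be used alongside a separate Cas9 lentivirus or in cells that already express Cas9. Its typical use is generating ACVR1 knockouts or loss-of-function populations by lentiviral delivery.
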