Addgene plasmid #76758: ACVR1 gRNA (BRDN0001147781)
Purpose: 3rd generation lentiviral gRNA plasmid targeting human ACVR1
Depositing lab: John Doench & David Root. Depositing organization: Broad Institute. Publication: Optimized sgRNA design to maximize activity and minimize off-target effects of CRISPR-Cas9. Doench JG, Fusi N, Sullender M, Hegde M, Vaimberg EW, Donovan KF, Smith I, Tothova Z, Wilen C, Orchard R, Virgin HW, Listgarten J, Root DE. Nat Biotechnol. 2016 Jan 18. doi: 10.1038/nbt.3437. PubMed 26780180.
Backbone
  Vector backbone: lentiGuide-Puro
  Backbone manufacturer: Zhang Lab (Addgene plasmid # 52963)
  Vector type: Mammalian Expression, Lentiviral, CRISPR
  Selectable markers: Puromycin
Growth in bacteria
  Bacterial resistance: Ampicillin, 100 μg/mL
  Growth temperature: 37°C
  Growth strain: DH5alpha
  Copy number: High Copy
Gene/Insert
  Gene/Insert name: ACVR1 (alt names: ACVR1; NM_001105.4)
  gRNA/shRNA sequence: ATTACACTGTTGGAGTGTGT
  Species: H. sapiens (human)
  Entrez Gene: ACVR1 (a.k.a. ACTRI, ACVR1A, ACVRLK2, ALK2, FOP, SKR1, TSRI)
  Promoter: hU6
  Cloning method: Unknown
  Sequencing primers: 5′ U6-F; 3′ pS2-R
Terms and licenses: Academic/Nonprofit Terms; Industry Terms: Not Available to Industry
Depositor comments: The gRNA was designed to target the following Genbank reference sequence(s): NM_001105.4,NM_001111067.2. Note that this plasmid does NOT contain Cas9. It should be used in conjunction with lentiCas9-Blast (Addgene #52962) or otherwise with cell lines already expressing Cas9. Browse the full kinome gRNA library at http://www.addgene.org/pooled-library/broadgpp-human-kinome/ or visit http://www.broadinstitute.org/rnai/public/ for detailed protocols and information.
How to cite: ACVR1 gRNA (BRDN0001147781) was a gift from John Doench & David Root (Addgene plasmid # 76758 ; http://n2t.net/addgene:76758 ; RRID:Addgene_76758)
