>Addgene plasmid #76758 | ACVR1 gRNA (BRDN0001147781) | depositor partial sequence | sequence record 144218 | Target Sequence
ATTACACTGTTGGAGTGTGT
