>Addgene plasmid #76758 | ACVR1 gRNA (BRDN0001147781) | addgene partial sequence | sequence record 186447 | hU6-F
GTAGAAAGTAATAATTTCTTGGGTAGTTTGCAGTTTTAAAATTATGTTTTAAAATGGACTATCATATGCT
TACCGTAACTTGAAAGTATTTCGATTTCTTGGCTTTATATATCTTGTGGAAAGGACGAAACACCGATTAC
ACTGTTGGAGTGTGTGTTTTAGAGCTAGAAATAGCAAGTTAAAATAAGGCTAGTCCGTTATCAACTTGAA
AAAGTGGCACCGAGTCGGTGCTTTTTTAAGCTTGGCGTAACTAGATCTTGAGACAAATGGCAGTATTCAT
CCACAATTTTAAAAGAAAAGGGGGGATTGGGGGGTACAGTGCAGGGGAAAGAATAGTAGACATAATAGCA
ACAGACATACAAACTAAAGAATTACAAAAACAAATTACAAAAATTCAAAATTTTCGGGTTTATTACAGGG
ACAGCAGAGATCCACTTTGGCGCCGGCTCGAGGGGGCCCGGGTGCAAAGATGGATAAAGTTTTAAACAGA
GAGGAATCTTTGCAGCTAATGGACCTTCTAGGTCTTGAAAGGAGTGGGAATTGGCTCCGGTGCCCGTCAG
TGGGCAGAGC
